Addgene plasmid #152924: pGBW-m4133856
Purpose: Mammalian expression plasmid for SARS-CoV-2 leader protein
Depositing lab: Ginkgo Bioworks & Benjie Chen. Depositing organization: Ginkgo Bioworks.
Backbone
  Vector backbone: pTwist_CMV_6
  Backbone size w/o insert (bp): 4180
  Vector type: Mammalian Expression
Growth in bacteria
  Bacterial resistance: Ampicillin, 100 μg/mL
  Growth temperature: 37°C
  Growth strain: DH5alpha
  Copy number: High Copy
Gene/Insert
  Gene/Insert name: SARS-CoV-2 leader protein
  Species: Severe acute respiratory syndrome coronavirus 2
  Insert size (bp): 533
  Mutation: wt
  Entrez Gene: ORF1ab (a.k.a. GU280_gp01)
  Promoter: CMV
  Tag / fusion protein: Cleavable TEV;HA (C terminal on backbone)
  Cloning method: Unknown
Resource information
  A portion of this plasmid was derived from a plasmid made by: GinkgoBioworks
Depositor comments: NCBI reference sequence: YP_009725297.1
How to cite: pGBW-m4133856 was a gift from Ginkgo Bioworks & Benjie Chen (Addgene plasmid # 152924 ; http://n2t.net/addgene:152924 ; RRID:Addgene_152924)
