[The description below was written by a language model from this plasmid's Addgene catalogue record and the feature table of its GenBank file.]
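Description:
pGBW-m4133856 is a 4,773 bp mammalian expression plasmid built on the pTwist_CMV_6 backbone to produce the SARS-CoV-2 leader protein, the first mature product of the ORF1ab polyprotein. The wild-type coding sequence is recorded as about 533 bp. It is not annotated as its own feature in the sequence record, but it occupies the region between a Kozak consensus that spans the plasmid's numbering origin and the downstream tag sequences. Transcription is driven by the human cytomegalovirus immediate-early enhancer and promoter and ends at an SV40 polyadenylation signal. The open reading frame continues into a backbone-encoded C-terminal TEV protease recognition site followed by an HA epitope tag. The protein can therefore be detected or captured through HA, and the tag can then be removed by TEV cleavage.

The backbone includes several elements that isolate the expression cassette from the rest of the plasmid. Short 5' and 3' human beta-globin insulator elements flank the cassette. T7 and E. coli rrnG transcription terminators lie on either side, and a synthetic polyadenylation signal sits upstream of the CMV enhancer to limit read-through into the promoter. In bacteria the plasmid is maintained by a high-copy ColE1/pUC-type origin and selected through the beta-lactamase gene, which confers ampicillin resistance. No mammalian selection marker or reporter is annotated, which suggests transient transfection rather than stable line generation. The plasmid belongs to a collection of tagged SARS-CoV-2 protein constructs intended for mammalian protein expression and/or purification.
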