LOCUS       Exported 4773 bp ds-DNA circular SYN 13-MAY-2021
DEFINITION  Mammalian expression plasmid for SARS-CoV-2 leader protein.
ACCESSION   .
VERSION     .
KEYWORDS    pGBW-m4133856
SOURCE      synthetic DNA construct
  ORGANISM  synthetic DNA construct
REFERENCE   1 (bases 1 to 4773)
  TITLE     SARS-CoV-2 protein Mammalian expression constructs, tagged, for
            protein expression and/or purification
REFERENCE   2 (bases 1 to 4773)
  AUTHORS   .
  TITLE     Direct Submission
  JOURNAL   Exported May 13, 2021 from SnapGene Server 1.1.58
            http://www.snapgene.com
FEATURES             Location/Qualifiers
     source          1..4773
                     /organism="synthetic DNA construct"
                     /mol_type="other DNA"
     CDS             542..562
                     /codon_start=1
                     /product="tobacco etch virus (TEV) protease recognition and
                     cleavage site"
                     /label=TEV site
                     /translation="ENLYFQS"
     CDS             563..589
                     /codon_start=1
                     /product="HA (human influenza hemagglutinin) epitope tag"
                     /label=HA
                     /translation="YPYDVPDYA"
     polyA_signal    642..763
                     /label=SV40 poly(A) signal
                     /note="SV40 polyadenylation signal"
     primer_bind     complement(653..672)
                     /label=EBV-rev
                     /note="SV40 polyA terminator, reverse primer"
     primer_bind     707..726
                     /label=SV40pA-R
                     /note="SV40 polyA, reverse primer"
     terminator      878..924
                     /label=T7 terminator
                     /note="transcription terminator for bacteriophage T7 RNA
                     polymerase"
     terminator      954..1090
                     /label=rrnG terminator
                     /note="transcription terminator from the E. coli ribosomal
                     RNA rrnG operon (Albrechtsen et al., 1991)"
     misc_feature    1135..1206
                     /label=3' beta-globin insulator
                     /note="insulator downstream of the human beta-globin locus
                     (Farrell et al., 2002)"
     rep_origin      complement(1432..2020)
                     /direction=LEFT
                     /label=ori
                     /note="high-copy-number ColE1/pMB1/pBR322/pUC origin of
                     replication"
     primer_bind     complement(1512..1531)
                     /label=pBR322ori-F
                     /note="pBR322 origin, forward primer"
     CDS             2766..3626
                     /codon_start=1
                     /gene="bla"
                     /product="beta-lactamase"
                     /label=AmpR
                     /note="confers resistance to ampicillin, carbenicillin, and
                     related antibiotics"
                     /translation="MSIQHFRVALIPFFAAFCLPVFAHPETLVKVKDAEDQLGARVGYI
                     ELDLNSGKILESFRPEERFPMMSTFKVLLCGAVLSRIDAGQEQLGRRIHYSQNDLVEYS
                     PVTEKHLTDGMTVRELCSAAITMSDNTAANLLLTTIGGPKELTAFLHNMGDHVTRLDRW
                     EPELNEAIPNDERDTTMPVAMATTLRKLLTGELLTLASRQQLIDWMEADKVAGPLLRSA
                     LPAGWFIADKSGAGERGSRGIIAALGPDGKPSRIVVIYTTGSQATMDERNRQIAEIGAS
                     LIKHW"
     primer_bind     complement(2984..3003)
                     /label=Amp-R
                     /note="Ampicillin resistance gene, reverse primer"
     terminator      3639..3775
                     /label=rrnG terminator
                     /note="transcription terminator from the E. coli ribosomal
                     RNA rrnG operon (Albrechtsen et al., 1991)"
     misc_feature    3927..3998
                     /label=5' beta-globin insulator
                     /note="insulator upstream of the human beta-globin locus
                     (Farrell et al., 2002)"
     terminator      4003..4049
                     /label=T7 terminator
                     /note="transcription terminator for bacteriophage T7 RNA
                     polymerase"
     polyA_signal    4067..4115
                     /note="synthetic polyadenylation signal"
     enhancer        4196..4499
                     /label=CMV enhancer
                     /note="human cytomegalovirus immediate early enhancer"
     promoter        4501..4703
                     /label=CMV promoter
                     /note="human cytomegalovirus (CMV) immediate early
                     promoter"
     primer_bind     4654..4674
                     /label=CMV-F
                     /note="Human CMV immediate early promoter, forward primer"
     regulatory      4772..8
                     /regulatory_class="other"
                     /note="vertebrate consensus sequence for strong initiation
                     of translation (Kozak, 1987)"
ORIGIN
        1 caccatggag agccttgtcc ctggtttcaa cnnnnnnnnn nnnnnnnnnn nnnnnnnnnn
       61 nnnnnnnnnn nnnnnnnnnn nnnnnnnnnn nnnnnnnnnn nnnnnnnnnn nnnnnnnnnn
      121 nnnnnnnnnn nnnnnnnnnn nnnnnnnnnn nnnnnnnnnn nnnnnnnnnn nnnnnnnnnn
      181 nnnnnnnnnn nnnnnnnnnn nnnnnnnnnn nnnnnnnnnn nnnnnnnnnn nnnnnnnnnn
      241 nnnnnnnnnn nnnnnnnnnn nnnnnnnnnn nnnnnnnnnn nnnnnnnnnn nnnnnnnnnn
      301 nnnnnnnnnn nnnnnnnnnn nnnnnnnnnn nnnnnnnnnn nnnnnnnnnn nnnnnnnnnn
      361 nnnnnnnnnn nnnnnnnnna acggtaataa aggagctggt ggccatagtt acggcgccga
      421 tctaaagtca tttgacttag gcgacgagct tggcactgat ccttatgaag attttcaaga
      481 aaactggaac actaaacata gcagtggtgt tacccgtgaa ctcatgcgtg agcttaacgg
      541 agaaaacctt tactttcagt cgtaccccta tgacgtacca gattatgcgt aagctagctt
      601 gactgactga gatacagcgt accttcagct cacagacatg ataagataca ttgatgagtt
      661 tggacaaacc acaactagaa tgcagtgaaa aaaatgcttt atttgtgaaa tttgtgatgc
      721 tattgcttta tttgtaacca ttataagctg caataaacaa gttaacaaca acaattgcat
      781 tcattttatg tttcaggttc agggggaggt gtgggaggtt ttttaaagca agtaaaacct
      841 ctacaaatgt ggtattggcc catctctatc ggtatcgtag cataacccct tggggcctct
      901 aaacgggtct tgaggggttt tttgtgcccc tcgggccgga ttgctatcta ccggcattgg
      961 cgcagaaaaa aatgcctgat gcgacgctgc gcgtcttata ctcccacata tgccagattc
     1021 agcaacggat acggcttccc caacttgccc acttccatac gtgtcctcct taccagaaat
     1081 ttatccttaa ggtcgtcagc tatcctgcag gcgatctctc gatttcgatc aagacattcc
     1141 tttaatggtc ttttctggac accactaggg gtcagaagta gttcatcaaa ctttcttccc
     1201 tccctaatct cattggttac cttgggctat cgaaacttaa ttaaccagtc aagtcagcta
     1261 cttggcgaga tcgacttgtc tgggtttcga ctacgctcag aattgcgtca gtcaagttcg
     1321 atctggtcct tgctattgca cccgttctcc gattacgagt ttcatttaaa tcatgtgagc
     1381 aaaaggccag caaaaggcca ggaaccgtaa aaaggccgcg ttgctggcgt ttttccatag
     1441 gctccgcccc cctgacgagc atcacaaaaa tcgacgctca agtcagaggt ggcgaaaccc
     1501 gacaggacta taaagatacc aggcgtttcc ccctggaagc tccctcgtgc gctctcctgt
     1561 tccgaccctg ccgcttaccg gatacctgtc cgcctttctc ccttcgggaa gcgtggcgct
     1621 ttctcatagc tcacgctgta ggtatctcag ttcggtgtag gtcgttcgct ccaagctggg
     1681 ctgtgtgcac gaaccccccg ttcagcccga ccgctgcgcc ttatccggta actatcgtct
     1741 tgagtccaac ccggtaagac acgacttatc gccactggca gcagccactg gtaacaggat
     1801 tagcagagcg aggtatgtag gcggtgctac agagttcttg aagtggtggc ctaactacgg
     1861 ctacactaga agaacagtat ttggtatctg cgctctgctg aagccagtta ccttcggaaa
     1921 aagagttggt agctcttgat ccggcaaaca aaccaccgct ggtagcggtg gtttttttgt
     1981 ttgcaagcag cagattacgc gcagaaaaaa aggatctcaa gaagatcctt tgatcttttc
     2041 tacggggtct gacgctcagt ggaacgaaaa ctcacgttaa gggattttgg tcatgagatt
     2101 atcaaaaagg atcttcacct agatcctttt aaattaaaaa tgaagtttta aatcaatcta
     2161 aagtatatat gagtaaactt ggtctgacag ttaccaatgc ttaatcagtg aggcacctat
     2221 ctcagcgatc tgtctatttc gttcatccat agttgcattt aaatttccga actctccaag
     2281 gccctcgtcg gaaaatcttc aaacctttcg tccgatccat cttgcaggct acctctcgaa
     2341 cgaactatcg caagtctctt ggccggcctt gcgccttggc tattgcttgg cagcgcctat
     2401 cgccaggtat tactccaatc ccgaatatcc gagatcggga tcacccgaga gaagttcaac
     2461 ctacatcctc aatcccgatc tatccgagat ccgaggaata tcgaaatcgg ggcgcgcctg
     2521 gtgtaccgag aacgatcctc tcagtgcgag tctcgacgat ccatatcgtt gcttggcagt
     2581 cagccagtcg gaatccagct tgggacccag gaagtccaat cgtcagatat tgtactcaag
     2641 cctggtcacg gcagcgtacc gatctgttta aacctagata ttgatagtct gatcggtcaa
     2701 cgtataatcg agtcctagct tttgcaaaca tctatcaaga gacaggatca gcaggaggct
     2761 ttcgcatgag tattcaacat ttccgtgtcg cccttattcc cttttttgcg gcattttgcc
     2821 ttcctgtttt tgctcaccca gaaacgctgg tgaaagtaaa agatgctgaa gatcagttgg
     2881 gtgcgcgagt gggttacatc gaactggatc tcaacagcgg taagatcctt gagagttttc
     2941 gccccgaaga acgctttcca atgatgagca cttttaaagt tctgctatgt ggcgcggtat
     3001 tatcccgtat tgacgccggg caagagcaac tcggtcgccg catacactat tctcagaatg
     3061 acttggttga gtattcacca gtcacagaaa agcatcttac ggatggcatg acagtaagag
     3121 aattatgcag tgctgccata accatgagtg ataacactgc ggccaactta cttctgacaa
     3181 cgattggagg accgaaggag ctaaccgctt ttttgcacaa catgggggat catgtaactc
     3241 gccttgatcg ttgggaaccg gagctgaatg aagccatacc aaacgacgag cgtgacacca
     3301 cgatgcctgt agcaatggca acaaccttgc gtaaactatt aactggcgaa ctacttactc
     3361 tagcttcccg gcaacagttg atagactgga tggaggcgga taaagttgca ggaccacttc
     3421 tgcgctcggc ccttccggct ggctggttta ttgctgataa atctggagcc ggtgagcgtg
     3481 ggtctcgcgg tatcattgca gcactggggc cagatggtaa gccctcccgt atcgtagtta
     3541 tctacacgac ggggagtcag gcaactatgg atgaacgaaa tagacagatc gctgagatag
     3601 gtgcctcact gattaagcat tggtaaccga ttctaggtgc attggcgcag aaaaaaatgc
     3661 ctgatgcgac gctgcgcgtc ttatactccc acatatgcca gattcagcaa cggatacggc
     3721 ttccccaact tgcccacttc catacgtgtc ctccttacca gaaatttatc cttaagatcc
     3781 cgaatcgttt aaactcgact ctggctctat cgaatctccg tcgtttcgag cttacgcgaa
     3841 cagccgtggc gctcatttgc tcgtcgggca tcgaatctcg tcagctatcg tcagcttacc
     3901 tttttggcag cgatcgcggc tcccgacatc ttggaccatt agctccacag gtatcttctt
     3961 ccctctagtg gtcataacag cagcttcagc tacctctcaa ttcaaaaaac ccctcaagac
     4021 ccgtttagag gccccaaggg gttatgctat caatcgttgc gttacacaca caaaaaacca
     4081 acacacatcc atcttcgatg gatagcgatt ttattatcta actgctgatc gagtgtagcc
     4141 agatctagta atcaattacg gggtcattag ttcatagccc atatatggag ttccgcgtta
     4201 cataacttac ggtaaatggc ccgcctggct gaccgcccaa cgacccccgc ccattgacgt
     4261 caataatgac gtatgttccc atagtaacgc caatagggac tttccattga cgtcaatggg
     4321 tggagtattt acggtaaact gcccacttgg cagtacatca agtgtatcat atgccaagta
     4381 cgccccctat tgacgtcaat gacggtaaat ggcccgcctg gcattatgcc cagtacatga
     4441 ccttatggga ctttcctact tggcagtaca tctacgtatt agtcatcgct attaccatgc
     4501 tgatgcggtt ttggcagtac atcaatgggc gtggatagcg gtttgactca cggggatttc
     4561 caagtctcca ccccattgac gtcaatggga gtttgttttg gcaccaaaat caacgggact
     4621 ttccaaaatg tcgtaacaac tccgccccat tgacgcaaat gggcggtagg cgtgtacggt
     4681 gggaggtcta tataagcaga gctggtttag tgaaccgtca gatcagatct ttgtcgatcc
     4741 taccatccac tcgacacacc cgccagcggc cgc
//
